>Addgene plasmid #192291 | pBabe NGF-Erbb2-2xFKBP-HA hygro | addgene full sequence | sequence record 375790 | Addgene NGS Result
GTTATTGTCTCATGAGCGGATACATATTTGAATGTATTTAGAAAAATAAACAAATAGGGGTTCCGCGCAC
ATTTCCCCGAAAAGTGCCACCTGCAGCCTGAATATGGGCCAAACAGGATATCTGTGGTAAGCAGTTCCTG
CCCCGGCTCAGGGCCAAGAACAGATGGAACAGCTGAATATGGGCCAAACAGGATATCTGTGGTAAGCAGT
TCCTGCCCCGGCTCAGGGCCAAGAACAGATGGTCCCCAGATGCGGTCCAGCCCTCAGCAGTTTCTAGAGA
ACCATCAGATGTTTCCAGGGTGCCCCAAGGACCTGAAATGACCCTGTGCCTTATTTGAACTAACCAATCA
GTTCGCTTCTCGCTTCTGTTCGCGCGCTTCTGCTCCCCGAGCTCAATAAAAGAGCCCACAACCCCTCACT
CGGGGCGCCAGTCCTCCGATTGACTGAGTCGCCCGGGTACCCGTGTATCCAATAAACCCTCTTGCAGTTG
CATCCGACTTGTGGTCTCGCTGTTCCTTGGGAGGGTCTCCTCTGAGTGATTGACTACCCGTCAGCGGGGG
TCTTTCATTTGGGGGCTCGTCCGGGATCGGGAGACCCCTGCCCAGGGACCACCGACCCACCACCGGGAGG
CAAGCTGGCCAGCAACTTATCTGTGTCTGTCCGATTGTCTAGTGTCTATGACTGATTTTATGCGCCTGCG
TCGGTACTAGTTAGCTAACTAGCTCTGTATCTGGCGGACCCGTGGTGGAACTGACGAGTTCTGAACACCC
GGCCGCAACCCTGGGAGACGTCCCAGGGACTTTGGGGGCCGTTTTTGTGGCCCGACCTGAGGAAGGGAGT
CGATGTGGAATCCGACCCCGTCAGGATATGTGGTTCTGGTAGGAGACGAGAACCTAAAACAGTTCCCGCC
TCCGTCTGAATTTTTGCTTTCGGTTTGGAACCGAAGCCGCGCGTCTTGTCTGCTGCAGCGCTGCAGCATC
GTTCTGTGTTGTCTCTGTCTGACTGTGTTTCTGTATTTGTCTGAAAATTAGGGCCAGACTGTTACCACTC
CCTTAAGTTTGACCTTAGGTCACTGGAAAGATGTCGAGCGGATCGCTCACAACCAGTCGGTAGATGTCAA
GAAGAGACGTTGGGTTACCTTCTGCTCTGCAGAATGGCCAACCTTTAACGTCGGATGGCCGCGAGACGGC
ACCTTTAACCGAGACCTCATCACCCAGGTTAAGATCAAGGTCTTTTCACCTGGCCCGCATGGACACCCAG
ACCAGGTCCCCTACATCGTGACCTGGGAAGCCTTGGCTTTTGACCCCCCTCCCTGGGTCAAGCCCTTTGT
ACACCCTAAGCCTCCGCCTCCTCTTCCTCCATCCGCCCCGTCTCTCCCCCTTGAACCTCCTCGTTCGACC
CCGCCTCGATCCTCCCTTTATCCAGCCCTCACTCCTTCTCTAGGCGCCGGCCGGATCCCAGTGTGGTGGT
ACGTAGGAATTGATGGGGGCAGGTGCCACCGGCCGCGCCATGGACGGGCCGCGCCTGCTGCTGTTGCTGC
TTCTGGGGGTGTCCCTTGGAGGTGCCAAGGAGGCATGCCCCACAGGCCTGTACACACACAGCGGTGAGTG
CTGCAAAGCCTGCAACCTGGGCGAGGGTGTGGCCCAGCCCTGTGGAGCCAACCAGACCGTGTGTGAGCCC
TGCCTGGACAGCGTGACGTTCTCCGACGTGGTGAGCGCGACCGAGCCGTGCAAGCCGTGCACCGAGTGCG
TGGGGCTCCAGAGCATGTCGGCGCCGTGCGTGGAGGCCGACGACGCCGTGTGCCGCTGCGCCTACGGCTA
CTACCAGGATGAGACGACTGGGCGCTGCGAGGCGTGCCGCGTGTGCGAGGCGGGCTCGGGCCTCGTGTTC
TCCTGCCAGGACAAGCAGAACACCGTGTGCGAGGAGTGCCCCGACGGCACGTATTCCGACGAGGCCAACC
ACGTGGACCCGTGCCTGCCCTGCACCGTGTGCGAGGACACCGAGCGCCAGCTCCGCGAGTGCACACGCTG
GGCCGACGCCGAGTGCGAGGAGATCCCTGGCCGTTGGATTACACGGTCCACACCCCCAGAGGGCTCGGAC
AGCACAGCCCCCAGCACCCAGGAGCCTGAGGCACCTCCAGAACAAGACCTCATAGCCAGCACGGTGGCAG
GTGTGGTGACCACAGTGATGGGCAGCTCCCAGCCCGTGGTGACCCGAGGCACCACCGACAACCTCATCCC
TGTCTATTGCTCCATCCTGGCTGCTGTGGTTGTGGGTCTTGTGGCCTACATAGCCTTCAAGAGGTCTAGA
AAACGAAGGAGACAGAAGATCCGGAAGTATACGATGCGTAGGCTGCTGCAGGAAACTGAGTTAGTGGAGC
CGCTGACGCCCAGCGGAGCAATGCCCAACCAGGCTCAGATGCGGATCCTAAAAGAGACGGAGCTAAGGAA
GGTGAAGGTGCTTGGATCAGGAGCTTTTGGCACTGTCTACAAGGGCATCTGGATCCCAGATGGGGAGAAT
GTGAAAATCCCCGTGGCTATCAAGGTGTTGAGAGAAAACACATCTCCTAAAGCCAACAAAGAAATTCTAG
ATGAAGCGTATGTGATGGCTGGTGTGGGTTCTCCGTATGTGTCCCGCCTCCTGGGCATCTGCCTGACATC
CACAGTACAGCTGGTGACACAGCTTATGCCCTACGGCTGCCTTCTGGACCATGTCCGAGAACACCGAGGT
CGCCTAGGCTCCCAGGACCTGCTCAACTGGTGTGTTCAGATTGCCAAGGGGATGAGCTACCTGGAGGACG
TGCGGCTTGTACACAGGGACCTGGCTGCCCGGAATGTGCTAGTCAAGAGTCCCAACCACGTCAAGATTAC
AGATTTCGGGCTGGCTCGGCTGCTGGACATTGATGAGACAGAGTACCATGCAGATGGGGGCAAGGTGCCC
ATCAAATGGATGGCATTGGAATCTATTCTCAGACGCCGGTTCACCCATCAGAGTGATGTGTGGAGCTATG
GAGTGACTGTGTGGGAGCTGATGACTTTTGGGGCCAAACCTTACGATGGAATCCCAGCCCGGGAGATCCC
TGATTTGCTGGAGAAGGGAGAACGCCTACCTCAGCCTCCAATCTGCACCATTGATGTCTACATGATTATG
GTCAAATGTTGGATGATTGACTCTGAATGTCGCCCGAGATTCCGGGAGTTGGTGTCAGAATTTTCACGTA
TGGCGAGGGACCCCCAGCGTTTTGTGGTCATCCAGAACGAGGACTTGGGCCCATCCAGCCCCATGGACAG
TACCTTCTACCGTTCACTGCTGGAAGATGATGACATGGGTGACCTGGTAGACGCTGAAGAGTATCTGGTG
CCCCAGCAGGGATTCTTCTCCCCGGACCCTACCCCAGGCACTGGGAGCACAGCCCATAGAAGGCACCGCA
GCTCGTCCACCAGGAGTGGAGGTGGTGAGCTGACACTGGGCCTGGAGCCCTCGGAAGAAGGGCCCCCCAG
ATCTCCACTGGCTCCCTCGGAAGGGGCTGGCTCCGATGTGTTTGATGGTGACCTGGCAATGGGGGTAACC
AAAGGGCTGCAGAGCCTCTCTCCACATGACCTCAGCCCTCTACAGCGGTACAGCGAGGACCCCACATTAC
CTCTGCCCCCCGAGACTGATGGCTATGTTGCTCCCCTGGCCTGCAGCCCCCAGCCCGAGTATGTGAACCA
ATCAGAGGTTCAGCCTCAGCCTCCTTTAACCCCAGAGGGTCCTCTGCCTCCTGTCCGGCCTGCTGGTGCT
ACTCTAGAAAGACCCAAGACTCTCTCTCCTGGGAAGAATGGGGTTGTCAAAGACGTTTTTGCCTTCGGGG
GTGCTGTGGAGAACCCTGAATACTTAGTACCGAGAGAAGGCACTGCCTCTCCGCCCCACCCTTCTCCTGC
CTTCAGCCCAGCCTTTGACAACCTCTATTACTGGGACCAGAACTCATCGGAGCAGGGGCCTCCACCAAGT
AACTTTGAAGGGACCCCCACTGCAGAGAACCCTGAGTACCTAGGCCTGGATGTACCTGTAACTAGAGGAG
TGCAGGTGGAAACCATCTCCCCGGGAGACGGGCGCACCTTCCCCAAGCGCGGCCAGACCTGCGTGGTGCA
CTACACCGGGATGCTTGAAGATGGAAAGAAATTTGATTCCTCCCGGGACAGAAACAAGCCCTTTAAGTTT
ATGCTAGGCAAGCAGGAGGTGATCCGAGGCTGGGAAGAAGGGGTTGCCCAGATGAGTGTGGGTCAGAGAG
CCAAACTGACTATATCTCCAGATTATGCCTATGGTGCCACTGGGCACCCAGGCATCATCCCACCACATGC
CACTCTCGTCTTCGATGTGGAGCTTCTAAAACTGGAAGTCGAGGGCGTGCAGGTGGAGACTACCTCCCCA
GGAGACGGGCGCACCTTCCCCAAGCGCGGCCAGACCTGCGTGGTGCACTACACCGGGATGCTTGAAGATG
GAAAGAAATTTGATTCCTCCCGGGACAGAAACAAGCCCTTTAAGTTTATGCTAGGCAAGCAGGAGGTGAT
CCGAGGCTGGGAAGAAGGGGTTGCCCAGATGAGTGTGGGTCAGAGAGCCAAACTGACTATATCTCCAGAT
TATGCCTATGGTGCCACTGGGCACCCAGGCATCATCCCACCACATGCCACTCTCGTCTTCGATGTGGAGC
TTCTAAAACTGGAAACTAGTTATCCGTACGACGTACCAGACTACGCATAAGTCGACCCTGTGGAATGTGT
GTCAGTTAGGGTGTGGAAAGTCCCCAGGCTCCCCAGCAGGCAGAAGTATGCAAAGCATGCATCTCAATTA
GTCAGCAACCAGGTGTGGAAAGTCCCCAGGCTCCCCAGCAGGCAGAAGTATGCAAAGCATGCATCTCAAT
TAGTCAGCAACCATAGTCCCGCCCCTAACTCCGCCCATCCCGCCCCTAACTCCGCCCAGTTCCGCCCATT
CTCCGCCCCATGGCTGACTAATTTTTTTTATTTATGCAGAGGCCGAGGCCGCCTCGGCCTCTGAGCTATT
CCAGAAGTAGTGAGGAGGCTTTTTTGGAGGCCTAGGCTTTTGCAAAAAGCTTGCCAGCTGGGGCGCCCTC
TGGTAAGGTTGGGAAGCCCTGCAGATCTGATCCCGGGGGGCAATGAGATATGAAAAAGCCTGAACTCACC
GCGACGTCTGTCGAGAAGTTTCTGATCGAAAAGTTCGACAGCGTCTCCGACCTGATGCAGCTCTCGGAGG
GCGAAGAATCTCGTGCTTTCAGCTTCGATGTAGGAGGGCGTGGATATGTCCTGCGGGTAAATAGCTGCGC
CGATGGTTTCTACAAAGATCGTTATGTTTATCGGCACTTTGCATCGGCCGCGCTCCCGATTCCGGAAGTG
CTTGACATTGGGGAATTTAGCGAGAGCCTGACCTATTGCATCTCCCGCCGTGCACAGGGTGTCACGTTGC
AAGACCTGCCTGAAACCGAACTGCCCGCTGTTCTGCAGCCGGTCGCGGAGGCCATGGATGCGATCGCTGC
GGCCGATCTTAGCCAGACGAGCGGGTTCGGCCCATTCGGACCGCAAGGAATCGGTCAATACACTACATGG
CGTGATTTCATATGCGCGATTGCTGATCCCCATGTGTATCACTGGCAAACTGTGATGGACGACACCGTCA
GTGCGTCCGTCGCGCAGGCTCTCGATGAGCTGATGCTTTGGGCCGAGGACTGCCCCGAAGTCCGGCACCT
CGTGCACGCGGATTTCGGCTCCAACAATGTCCTGACGGACAATGGCCGCATAACAGCGGTCATTGACTGG
AGCGAGGCGATGTTCGGGGATTCCCAATACGAGGTCGCCAACATCTTCTTCTGGAGGCCGTGGTTGGCTT
GTATGGAGCAGCAGACGCGCTACTTCGAGCGGAGGCATCCGGAGCTTGCAGGATCGCCGCGGCTCCGGGC
GTATATGCTCCGCATTGGTCTTGACCAACTCTATCAGAGCTTGGTTGACGGCAATTTCGATGATGCAGCT
TGGGCGCAGGGTCGATGCGACGCAATCGTCCGATCCGGAGCCGGGACTGTCGGGCGTACACAAATCGCCC
GCAGAAGCGCGGCCGTCTGGACCGATGGCTGTGTAGAAGTACTCGCCGATAGTGGAAACCGACGCCCCAG
CACTCGTCCGAGGGCAAAGGAATAGAGTAGATGCCGACCGGGATCTATCGATGCGGCGGGTGTGGTGGTT
ACGCGTAATCTGCTGCTTGCAAACAAAAAAACCACCGCTACCAGCGGTGGTTTGTTTGCCGGATCAAGAG
CTACCAACTCTTTTTCCGAAGGTAACTGGCTTCAGCAGAGCGCAGATACCAAATACTGTTCTTCTAGTGT
AGCCGTAGTTAGGCCACCACTTCAAGAACTCTGTAGCACCGCCTACATACCTCGCTCTGCTAATCCTGTT
ACCAGTGGCTGCTGCCAGTGGCGATAAGTCGTGTCTTACCGGGTTGGACTCAAGACGATAGTTACCGGAT
AAGGCGCAGCGGTCGGGCTGAACGGGGGGTTCGTGCACACAGCCCAGCTTGGAGCGAACGACCTACACCG
AACTGAGATACCTACAGCGTGAGCTATGAGAAAGCGCCACGCTTCCCGAAGGGAGAAAGGCGGACAGGTA
TCCGGTAAGCGGCAGGGTCGGAACAGGAGAGCGCACGAGGGAGCTTCCAGGGGGAAACGCCTGGTATCTT
TATAGTCCTGTCGGGTTTCGCCACCTCTGACTTGAGCGTCGATTTTTGTGATGCTCGTCAGGGGGGCGGA
GCCTATGGAAAAACGCCAGCAACGCATCGATAAAATAAAAGATTTTATTTAGTCTCCAGAAAAAGGGGGG
AATGAAAGACCCCACCTGTAGGTTTGGCAAGCTAGCTTAAGTAACGCCATTTTGCAAGGCATGGAAAAAT
ACATAACTGAGAATAGAGAAGTTCAGATCAAGGTCAGGAACAGATGGAACAGCTGAATATGGGCCAAACA
GGATATCTGTGGTAAGCAGTTCCTGCCCCGGCTCAGGGCCAAGAACAGATGGAACAGCTGAATATGGGCC
AAACAGGATATCTGTGGTAAGCAGTTCCTGCCCCGGCTCAGGGCCAAGAACAGATGGTCCCCAGATGCGG
TCCAGCCCTCAGCAGTTTCTAGAGAACCATCAGATGTTTCCAGGGTGCCCCAAGGACCTGAAATGACCCT
GTGCCTTATTTGAACTAACCAATCAGTTCGCTTCTCGCTTCTGTTCGCGCGCTTCTGCTCCCCGAGCTCA
ATAAAAGAGCCCACAACCCCTCACTCGGGGCGCCAGTCCTCCGATTGACTGAGTCGCCCGGGTACCCGTG
TATCCAATAAACCCTCTTGCAGTTGCATCCGACTTGTGGTCTCGCTGTTCCTTGGGAGGGTCTCCTCTGA
GTGATTGACTACCCGTCAGCGGGGGTCTTTCACATGCAGCATGTATCAAAATTAATTTGGTTTTTTTTCT
TAAGTATTTACATTAAATGGCCATAGTGCGGCCGCAAATCAATCTAAAGTATATATGAGTAAACTTGGTC
TGACAGTTACCAATGCTTAATCAGTGAGGCACCTATCTCAGCGATCTGTCTATTTCGTTCATCCATAGTT
GCCTGACTCCCCGTCGTGTAGATAACTACGATACGGGAGGGCTTACCATCTGGCCCCAGTGCTGCAATGA
TACCGCGAGACCCACGCTCACCGGCTCCAGATTTATCAGCAATAAACCAGCCAGCCGGAAGGGCCGAGCG
CAGAAGTGGTCCTGCAACTTTATCCGCCTCCATCCAGTCTATTAATTGTTGCCGGGAAGCTAGAGTAAGT
AGTTCGCCAGTTAATAGTTTGCGCAACGTTGTTGCCATTGCTACAGGCATCGTGGTGTCACGCTCGTCGT
TTGGTATGGCTTCATTCAGCTCCGGTTCCCAACGATCAAGGCGAGTTACATGATCCCCCATGTTGTGCAA
AAAAGCGGTTAGCTCCTTCGGTCCTCCGATCGTTGTCAGAAGTAAGTTGGCCGCAGTGTTATCACTCATG
GTTATGGCAGCACTGCATAATTCTCTTACTGTCATGCCATCCGTAAGATGCTTTTCTGTGACTGGTGAGT
ACTCAACCAAGTCATTCTGAGAATAGTGTATGCGGCGACCGAGTTGCTCTTGCCCGGCGTCAATACGGGA
TAATACCGCGCCACATAGCAGAACTTTAAAAGTGCTCATCATTGGAAAACGTTCTTCGGGGCGAAAACTC
TCAAGGATCTTACCGCTGTTGAGATCCAGTTCGATGTAACCCACTCGTGCACCCAACTGATCTTCAGCAT
CTTTTACTTTCACCAGCGTTTCTGGGTGAGCAAAAACAGGAAGGCAAAATGCCGCAAAAAAGGGAATAAG
GGCGACACGGAAATGTTGAATACTCATACTCTTCCTTTTTCAATATTATTGAAGCATTTATCAGG
Features (pLannotate 1.2.2; 14 found; start..end, strand, type, name):
     98..567     +  LTR            LTR: long terminal repeat from Moloney murine leukemia virus
    691..965     +  misc_feature   MESV Ψ (fragment): packaging signal of murine embryonic stem cell virus
   1032..1448    +  CDS            gag (truncated): truncated Moloney murine leukemia virus (MMLV) gag gene lacking the start codon
   2134..4050    +  CDS            Erbb2 (fragment): ERBB2_RAT - Also known as Neu. Experimental evidence at protein level: Swiss-Prot protein existence level 1. In the nucleus is involved in transcriptional regulation. Associates with the 5'-TCAAATTC-3' sequence in the PTGS2/COX-2 promoter and activates its transcription. Implicated in transcriptional activation of CDKN1A; the function involves STAT3 and SRC. Involved in the transcription of rRNA genes by RNA Pol I and enhances protein synthesis and cell growth (By similarity). From Rattus norvegicus (Rat).
   4057..4377    +  CDS            DmrB: F36V mutant of FK506-binding protein FKBP12 binds synthetic ligands that do not bind wild-type FKBP
   4387..4704    +  CDS            DmrB: F36V mutant of FK506-binding protein FKBP12 binds synthetic ligands that do not bind wild-type FKBP
   4757..5086    +  promoter       SV40 promoter: SV40 enhancer and early promoter
   5160..6182    +  CDS            hph: KHYB_ECOLX - Experimental evidence at protein level: Swiss-Prot protein existence level 1. The aminoglycoside phosphotransferases achieve inactivation of their antibiotic substrates by phosphorylation. Only phosphorylates hygromycin and closely related compounds such as demethyl analogs and destomycin. From Escherichia coli.
   6213..6235    +  rep_origin     f1 ori (fragment): f1 bacteriophage origin of replication; arrow indicates direction of (+) strand synthesis
   6232..6801    +  rep_origin     ori: high-copy-number ColE1/pMB1/pBR322/pUC origin of replication
   6861..6982    +  LTR            3' LTR (ΔU3) (fragment): self-inactivating 3' long terminal repeat (LTR) from Moloney murine leukemia virus
   6983..7452    +  LTR            LTR: long terminal repeat from Moloney murine leukemia virus
   7567..8427    -  CDS            AmpR: β-lactamase; bla; confers resistance to ampicillin, carbenicillin, and related antibiotics
   8428..67      -  promoter       AmpR promoter (across the origin): bla
