[The description below was written by a language model from this plasmid's Addgene catalogue record and pLannotate feature annotations shown in this document.]
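Description:
pBabe NGF-Erbb2-2xFKBP-HA hygro is a Moloney murine leukemia virus-based retroviral expression vector built on the pBabe hygro backbone. It is intended for packaging into gammaretroviral particles and stable transduction of mammalian cells. In bacteria it is maintained as a high-copy plasmid through a ColE1/pUC-type origin and is selected with ampicillin via the β-lactamase gene and its own promoter. The proviral region is flanked by MMLV long terminal repeats. Downstream of the 5′ LTR lie a packaging signal (Ψ) and a truncated gag segment lacking its start codon, which together promote efficient encapsidation of the genomic RNA. No separate internal promoter is annotated upstream of the insert, so it is presumably transcribed from the 5′ LTR, as is usual for pBabe vectors.

The payload is a chimeric receptor. The annotated portion is a fragment of rat Erbb2 (HER2/neu) fused in frame to two tandem copies of the F36V mutant of FKBP12 (DmrB), with a C-terminal HA epitope tag listed in the catalogue entry. The HA tag and the "NGF" component named in the insert are not annotated in the feature table. The stretch upstream of the Erbb2 fragment is unannotated, and the record does not define what the NGF-derived portion comprises. F36V FKBP domains bind synthetic bivalent ligands that do not bind wild-type FKBP, so adding such a ligand can induce homodimerization, and thereby activation, of the fused Erbb2 portion independently of natural ligands. Downstream, an SV40 enhancer/early promoter drives the hygromycin phosphotransferase gene (hph), allowing hygromycin selection of transduced cells. The associated publication concerns active HER2 signalling in a DCIS-like breast epithelial state, which is consistent with use as an inducible HER2 activation tool.
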