Addgene plasmid #192291: pBabe NGF-Erbb2-2xFKBP-HA hygro
Purpose: Retroviral expression vector for NGF-Erbb2-2xFKBP-HA construct
Depositing lab: Kevin Janes. Depositing organization: University of Virginia. Publication: Nucleocytoplasmic transport of active HER2 causes fractional escape from the DCIS-like state. Wang L, Paudel BB, McKnight RA, Janes KA. Nat Commun. 2023 Apr 13;14(1):2110. doi: 10.1038/s41467-023-37914-x. PubMed 37055441.
Backbone
  Vector backbone: pBabe hygro
  Backbone manufacturer: Addgene #1765
  Vector type: Retroviral
Growth in bacteria
  Bacterial resistance: Ampicillin, 100 μg/mL
  Growth temperature: 37°C
  Growth strain: NEB Stable
  Copy number: High Copy
Gene/Insert
  Gene/Insert name: NGF-Erbb2-2xFKBP-HA
  Species: R. norvegicus (rat)
  Entrez Gene: Erbb2 (a.k.a. HER2/neu, neu)
  Tag / fusion protein: HA (C terminal on insert)
  Cloning method: Restriction Enzyme; 5′ cloning site MfeI (destroyed during cloning); 3′ cloning site SalI (not destroyed)
Terms and licenses: Academic/Nonprofit Terms; Industry Terms: Not Available to Industry
How to cite: pBabe NGF-Erbb2-2xFKBP-HA hygro was a gift from Kevin Janes (Addgene plasmid # 192291 ; http://n2t.net/addgene:192291 ; RRID:Addgene_192291)
